Addgene plasmid #173311: RVD-CG4
Purpose: One-step assembly of custom RVD arrays to construct DdCBE, TALE, etc.
Depositing lab: Bin Shen. Depositing organization: Nanjing Medical University. Publication: Precision modeling of mitochondrial diseases in zebrafish via DdCBE-mediated mtDNA base editing. Guo J, Zhang X, Chen X, Sun H, Dai Y, Wang J, Qian X, Tan L, Lou X, Shen B. Cell Discov. 2021 Sep 3;7(1):78. doi: 10.1038/s41421-021-00307-9. PubMed 34480028.
Backbone
  Vector backbone: TetR T vector
  Vector type: Unspecified
Growth in bacteria
  Bacterial resistance: Tetracycline, 10 μg/mL
  Growth temperature: 37°C
  Growth strain: DH5alpha
  Copy number: High Copy
Gene/Insert
  Gene/Insert name: HD-NN dimer RVD at Position4
  Species: Synthetic
  Mutation: no
  Cloning method: Restriction Enzyme; 5′ cloning site Unknown (unknown if destroyed)
Terms and licenses: Academic/Nonprofit Terms; Industry Terms: Not Available to Industry
Depositor comments: RVD is inserted into TA site of TetR T vector
How to cite: RVD-CG4 was a gift from Bin Shen (Addgene plasmid # 173311 ; http://n2t.net/addgene:173311 ; RRID:Addgene_173311)
