[The description below was written by a language model from this plasmid's Addgene catalogue record and pLannotate feature annotations shown in this document.]
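Description:
RVD-CG4 is a small (about 2.6 kb) bacterial module plasmid from a library built for one-step assembly of custom TALE repeat arrays, such as those used in DdCBE mitochondrial base editors or other TALE-based proteins. It is based on a tetracycline-resistant T vector, and the synthetic insert was placed at the TA cloning site. The plasmid is propagated in E. coli at high copy from a ColE1/pUC-type origin. Selection relies on the tetracycline efflux protein gene (TcR), driven by its native tet promoter. The feature table also picks up short fragments of a kanamycin resistance gene and of an RSF origin. These appear to be non-functional remnants of the backbone's construction rather than working elements. A T7 promoter lies next to the region where the insert presumably sits.

The payload is a dimer of two TALE repeat units carrying the repeat-variable diresidues HD and NN, designated for position 4 of an assembled array. In the standard TALE code, HD recognises cytosine and NN recognises guanine, which matches the "CG" in the plasmid name. The module therefore encodes recognition of a CG dinucleotide at a defined slot in the target-binding domain. The automated annotation does not label the repeat dimer itself, and it most likely lies in the unannotated stretch between the T7 promoter and the origin. The record does not state which restriction enzymes or flanking overhangs are used to release and order the module, and the 5′ cloning site is listed as unknown. The plasmid has no expression cassette for eukaryotic cells. It serves purely as a donor of a position-specific building block, to be combined with sibling modules for other positions and dinucleotides in a recipient vector, yielding full-length RVD arrays. The associated work used such arrays to model mitochondrial DNA disease in zebrafish.
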