Features (pLannotate 1.2.2; 6 found; start..end, strand, type, name):
      1..29      +  promoter       tet promoter: E. coli promoter for tetracycline efflux protein gene
     77..1267    +  CDS            TcR: tetracycline efflux protein; tet; confers resistance to tetracycline
   1365..1439    +  CDS            KanR (fragment): aminoglycoside phosphotransferase; aphA-3; confers resistance to kanamycin
   1442..1460    -  promoter       T7 promoter: promoter for bacteriophage T7 RNA polymerase
   1889..2477    +  rep_origin     ori: high-copy-number ColE1/pMB1/pBR322/pUC origin of replication
   2549..2588    -  rep_origin     RSF ori (fragment): Plasmids containing the RSF 1030 origin of replication can be propagated in E. coli cells that contain additional plasmids with compatible origins.
>Addgene plasmid #173311 | RVD-CG4 | addgene full sequence | sequence record 355093 | Addgene NGS Result
TTGACAGCTTATCATCGATTAGCTTTAATGCGGTAGTTTATCACAGTTAAATTGCTAACGCAGTCAGGCA
CCGTGTATGAAATCTAACAATGCGCTCATCGTCATCCTCGGCACCGTCACCCTGGATGCTGTAGGCATAG
GCTTGGTTATGCCGGTACTGCCGGGCCTCTTGCGGGATATCGTCCATTCCGACAGCATCGCCAGTCACTA
TGGCGTGCTGCTAGCGCTATATGCGTTGATGCAATTTCTATGCGCACCCGTTCTCGGAGCACTGTCCGAC
CGCTTTGGCCGCCGCCCAGTCCTGCTCGCTTCGCTACTTGGAGCCACTATCGACTACGCGATCATGGCGA
CCACACCCGTCCTGTGGATTCTCTACGCCGGACGCATCGTGGCCGGCATCACCGGCGCCACAGGTGCGGT
TGCTGGCGCCTATATCGCCGACATCACCGATGGGGAAGATCGGGCTCGCCACTTCGGGCTCATGAGCGCT
TGTTTCGGCGTGGGTATGGTGGCAGGCCCCGTGGCCGGGGGACTGTTGGGCGCCATCTCCTTACATGCAC
CATTCCTTGCGGCGGCGGTGCTCAACGGCCTCAACCTACTACTGGGCTGCTTCCTAATGCAGGAGTCGCA
TAAGGGAGAGCGCCGACCCATGCCCTTGAGAGCCTTCAACCCAGTCAGCTCCTTCCGGTGGGCGCGGGGC
ATGACTATCGTCGCCGCACTTATGACTGTCTTCTTTATCATGCAACTCGTAGGACAGGTGCCGGCAGCGC
TCTGGGTCATTTTCGGCGAGGACCGCTTTCGCTGGAGCGCGACGATGATCGGCCTGTCGCTTGCGGTATT
CGGAATCTTGCACGCCCTCGCTCAAGCCTTCGTCACTGGTCCCGCCACCAAACGTTTCGGCGAGAAGCAG
GCCATTATCGCCGGCATGGCGGCCGACGCGCTGGGCTACGTCTTGCTGGCGTTCGCGACGCGAGGCTGGA
TGGCCTTCCCCATTATGATTCTTCTCGCTTCCGGCGGCATCGGGATGCCCGCGTTGCAGGCCATGCTGTC
CAGGCAGGTAGATGACGACCATCAGGGACAGCTTCAAGGATCGCTCGCGGCTCTTACCAGCCTAACTTCG
ATCATTGGACCGCTGATCGTCACGGCGATTTATGCCGCCTCGGCGAGCACATGGAACGGGTTGGCATGGA
TTGTAGGCGCCGCCCTATACCTTGTCTGCCTCCCCGCGTTGCGTCGCGGTGCATGGAGCCGGGCCACCTC
GACCTGAATGGAAGCCGGCGGCACCTCGCTAACGGATTCACCACTCCAAGAATTGGAGCCAATCAATTCT
TGCGGAGAACTGTGAATGCGCAAACCAACCCTTGATCGGGGAAGAACAGTATGTCGAGCTATTTTTTGAC
TTACTGGGGATCAAGCCTGATTGGGAGAAAATAAAATATCCCCTATAGTGAGTCGTATTACATGGTCATA
GCTGTTTCCTGGCAGCTCTGGCCCGTGTCTCAAAATCTCTGATGTTACATTGCACAAGATAAAAATATAT
CATCATGCCTCCTCTAGACCAAAGCTGGTCTCGGTAGCGATTGCTAGTCATGACGGTGGCAAACAGGCTC
TTGAAACCGTCCAACGCCTTCTACCAGTTCTCTGTCAAGCCCACGGACTAACCCCAGCGCAAGTTGTAGC
GATTGCTAGTAACAATGGTGGCAAACAGGCTCTTGAAACCGTACAGCGCCTACTGCCAGTTCTCTGTCAA
GCCCACGGTCTGACTCCGGAGCAAGTTGTAGCAATGAGACCATATCTGGTCGAGCCACCCATGACCAAAA
TCCCTTAACGTGAGTTACGCGTCGTTCCACTGAGCGTCAGACCCCGTAGAAAAGATCAAAGGATCTTCTT
GAGATCCTTTTTTTCTGCGCGTAATCTGCTGCTTGCAAACAAAAAAACCACCGCTACCAGCGGTGGTTTG
TTTGCCGGATCAAGAGCTACCAACTCTTTTTCCGAAGGTAACTGGCTTCAGCAGAGCGCAGATACCAAAT
ACTGTTCTTCTAGTGTAGCCGTAGTTAGGCCACCACTTCAAGAACTCTGTAGCACCGCCTACATACCTCG
CTCTGCTAATCCTGTTACCAGTGGCTGCTGCCAGTGGCGATAAGTCGTGTCTTACCGGGTTGGACTCAAG
ACGATAGTTACCGGATAAGGCGCAGCGGTCGGGCTGAACGGGGGGTTCGTGCACACAGCCCAGCTTGGAG
CGAACGACCTACACCGAACTGAGATACCTACAGCGTGAGCTATGAGAAAGCGCCACGCTTCCCGAAGGGA
GAAAGGCGGACAGGTATCCGGTAAGCGGCAGGGTCGGAACAGGAGAGCGCACGAGGGAGCTTCCAGGGGG
AAACGCCTGGTATCTTTATAGTCCTGTCGGGTTTCGCCACCTCTGACTTGAGCGTCGATTTTTGTGATGC
TCGTCAGGGGGGCGGAGCCTATGGAAAAACGCCAGCAACGCGGCCTTTTTACGGTTCCTGGCCTTTTGCT
GGCCTTTTGCTCACATGTTCTTTCCTGCGTTATCCACAGAATCAGGGGATAACGCAGGAAAGAACATGAA
TTAATTCTCATGT
