>Addgene plasmid #173311 | RVD-CG4 | depositor partial sequence | sequence record 336266 | RVD flanked by two Bsa I sites
GGTCTCGGTAGCGATTGCTAGTCATGACGGTGGCAAACAGGCTCTTGAAACCGTCCAACGCCTTCTACCA
GTTCTCTGTCAAGCCCACGGACTAACCCCAGCGCAAGTTGTAGCGATTGCTAGTAACAATGGTGGCAAAC
AGGCTCTTGAAACCGTACAGCGCCTACTGCCAGTTCTCTGTCAAGCCCACGGTCTGACTCCGGAGCAAGT
TGTAGCAATGAGACC
